Addgene plasmid #112255: pET28a-SpyCatcher-mi3
Purpose: Expresses SpyCatcher-mi3 in bacterial cells as platform for plug-and-display vaccination
Depositing lab: Mark Howarth. Depositing organization: University of Oxford. Publication: Engineering a Rugged Nanoscaffold to Enhance Plug-and-Display Vaccination. Bruun TUJ, Andersson AC, Draper SJ, Howarth M. ACS Nano. 2018 Jul 20. doi: 10.1021/acsnano.8b02805. PubMed 30028591.
Backbone
  Vector backbone: pET28a
  Backbone manufacturer: Novagen
  Backbone size w/o insert (bp): 5369
  Vector type: Bacterial Expression
Growth in bacteria
  Bacterial resistance: Kanamycin, 50 μg/mL
  Growth temperature: 37°C
  Growth strain: DH5alpha
  Copy number: High Copy
Gene/Insert
  Gene/Insert name: SpyCatcher-mi3
  Species: Synthetic
  Insert size (bp): 960
  Promoter: T7
  Tag / fusion protein: C-tag (C terminal on insert)
  Cloning method: Gibson Cloning
  Sequencing primers: 5′ T7F; 3′ T7R
Terms and licenses: Academic/Nonprofit Terms; Industry Terms: Not Available to Industry
How to cite: pET28a-SpyCatcher-mi3 was a gift from Mark Howarth (Addgene plasmid # 112255 ; http://n2t.net/addgene:112255 ; RRID:Addgene_112255)
