[The description below was written by a language model from this plasmid's Addgene catalogue record and pLannotate feature annotations shown in this document.]
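Description:
pET28a-SpyCatcher-mi3 is a bacterial expression plasmid built on the Novagen pET28a backbone, about 6.2 kb in the sequenced record. It replicates in E. coli from a ColE1/pMB1-type origin and is selected with kanamycin through the aph(3')-Ia KanR gene. The backbone also carries the bom and rop regions inherited from pBR322, an f1 origin for single-stranded DNA production, and short tetracycline-resistance gene remnants that are not functional markers. The catalogue lists the plasmid as high copy, although a rop gene is annotated, which normally moderates copy number.

The payload is a synthetic open reading frame of roughly 960 bp, inserted by Gibson cloning, that fuses SpyCatcher to mi3 and ends in a C-terminal C-tag, a short peptide epitope used for affinity capture. The feature table does not annotate this coding sequence itself; it lies in the unannotated stretch between the T7 gene 10 ribosome binding site and the downstream vector sequence. The short His-tag and SET1 fragments called just before the T7 terminator appear to be residual pET28a sequence, and the record does not indicate that they form part of the expressed protein. Transcription runs from the T7 promoter under control of an adjacent lac operator, with lacI supplied on the plasmid, so expression needs a host providing T7 RNA polymerase and is induced with IPTG.

According to the record, the protein serves as a platform for plug-and-display vaccination. SpyCatcher forms a spontaneous covalent isopeptide bond with SpyTag-bearing partners, so antigens carrying SpyTag can be coupled onto the mi3 nanoscaffold after separate production.
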