Features (pLannotate 1.2.2; 18 found; start..end, strand, type, name):
    209..227     +  promoter       T7 promoter: promoter for bacteriophage T7 RNA polymerase
    228..252     +  protein_bind   lac operator: The lac repressor binds to the lac operator to inhibit transcription in E. coli. This inhibition can be relieved by adding lactose or isopropyl-β-D-thiogalactopyranoside (IPTG). lac repressor encoded by lacI
    267..289     +  RBS            RBS: efficient ribosome binding site from bacteriophage T7 gene 10 (Olins and Rangwala, 1989)
   1283..1300    +  CDS            9xHis (fragment): 9xHis affinity tag
   1310..1359    +  CDS            SET1 (fragment): solubility-enhancement tag derived from T7 phage gene 10B
   1367..1414    +  terminator     T7 terminator: transcription terminator for bacteriophage T7 RNA polymerase
   1451..1879    +  rep_origin     f1 ori (sequence partly withheld): f1 bacteriophage origin of replication; arrow indicates direction of (+) strand synthesis
   1932..1989    +  promoter       AmpR promoter (fragment): bla
   1998..2813    -  CDS            KanR: aminoglycoside phosphotransferase; aph(3')-Ia; confers resistance to kanamycin in bacteria or G418 (Geneticin®) in eukaryotes
   2935..3523    +  rep_origin     ori: high-copy-number ColE1/pMB1/pBR322/pUC origin of replication
   3709..3848    -  misc_feature   bom: basis of mobility region from pBR322
   3950..4141    -  CDS            rop: Rop protein, which maintains plasmids at low copy number; rop
   4158..4538    +  CDS            YPB1_ECOLX: Protein predicted: Swiss-Prot protein existence level 4. From Escherichia coli.
   4610..4901    -  CDS            TcR (fragment): tetracycline efflux protein; tet; confers resistance to tetracycline
   4916..4937    -  protein_bind   CAP binding site: CAP binding activates transcription in the presence of cAMP. E. coli catabolite activator protein
   4950..6032    -  CDS            lacI: lac repressor; lacI; The lac repressor binds to the lac operator to inhibit transcription in E. coli. This inhibition can be relieved by adding lactose or isopropyl-β-D-thiogalactopyranoside (IPTG).
   6033..6110    -  promoter       lacI promoter: lacI
   6118..187     -  CDS            TcR (fragment) (across the origin): tetracycline efflux protein; tet; confers resistance to tetracycline
>Addgene plasmid #112255 | pET28a-SpyCatcher-mi3 | addgene full sequence | sequence record 221300 | Addgene NGS Result
CAAGGAGATGGCGCCCAACAGTCCCCCGGCCACGGGGCCTGCCACCATACCCACGCCGAAACAAGCGCTC
ATGAGCCCGAAGTGGCGAGCCCGATCTTCCCCATCGGTGATGTCGGCGATATAGGCGCCAGCAACCGCAC
CTGTGGCGCCGGTGATGCCGGCCACGATGCGTCCGGCGTAGAGGATCGAGATCTCGATCCCGCGAAATTA
ATACGACTCACTATAGGGGAATTGTGAGCGGATAACAATTCCCCTCTAGAAATAATTTTGTTTAACTTTA
AGAAGGAGATATACCATGGGTTCAAGTGATAGTGCTACCCATATTAAATTCTCAAAACGTGATGAGGACG
GCAAAGAGTTAGCTGGTGCAACTATGGAGTTGCGTGATTCATCTGGTAAAACTATTAGTACATGGATTTC
AGATGGACAAGTGAAAGATTTCTACCTGTATCCAGGAAAATATACATTTGTCGAAACCGCAGCACCAGAC
GGTTATGAGGTAGCAACTGCTATTACCTTTACAGTTAATGAGCAAGGTCAGGTTACTGTAAACGGCAAAG
CAACTAAAGGTGACGCTCATATTGGGGGCTCAGGGGGATCTGGCGGCTCTGGCGGTTCAATGAAAATGGA
AGAGCTTTTCAAGAAACATAAGATTGTCGCAGTATTGCGCGCAAACAGCGTGGAGGAAGCGAAGAAAAAG
GCTTTAGCAGTGTTCTTGGGAGGGGTGCATCTTATAGAGATCACGTTCACAGTACCTGATGCGGATACTG
TTATTAAGGAATTGTCCTTCTTAAAGGAAATGGGGGCCATTATTGGTGCAGGGACAGTCACTTCCGTTGA
GCAAGCCAGAAAAGCTGTGGAAAGCGGAGCTGAATTTATAGTCTCCCCGCACTTGGACGAGGAGATCAGT
CAATTTGCCAAAGAAAAAGGGGTATTTTATATGCCAGGTGTAATGACACCTACCGAGTTAGTGAAAGCAA
TGAAGCTGGGTCACACTATATTAAAGTTGTTTCCGGGGGAAGTTGTAGGGCCACAATTCGTTAAGGCTAT
GAAAGGGCCATTCCCAAATGTTAAATTCGTTCCTACTGGTGGTGTAAATCTTGACAATGTCTGTGAGTGG
TTTAAAGCCGGTGTCCTTGCCGTAGGAGTCGGATCGGCACTGGTTAAGGGAACGCCCGTGGAGGTAGCGG
AGAAGGCTAAGGCTTTCGTGGAAAAAATTCGTGGCTGTACAGAAGGTTCTGGCGAGCCTGAGGCTTAATA
AAAGCTTGCGGCCGCACTCGAGCACCACCACCACCACCACTGAGATCCGGCTGCTAACAAAGCCCGAAAG
GAAGCTGAGTTGGCTGCTGCCACCGCTGAGCAATAACTAGCATAACCCCTTGGGGCCTCTAAACGGGTCT
TGAGGGGTTTTTTGCTGAAAGGAGGAACTATATCCGGATTGGCGAATGGG
[124 nt withheld, positions 1451-1574]
C
[91 nt withheld, positions 1576-1666]
A
[49 nt withheld, positions 1668-1716]
CCTTTGACGTTGGAGTCCACGTTCTTT
[37 nt withheld, positions 1744-1780]
ACCCTATCTCGGTCTATTCTTTTGATTTATAAGGGATTTTGCCGATTTCGGCCTATTGGTTAAAAAATGA
GCTGATTTAACAAAAATTTAACGCGAATTTTAACAAAATATTAACGCTTACAATTTAGGTGGCACTTTTC
GGGGAAATGTGCGCGGAACCCCTATTTGTTTATTTTTCTAAATACATTCAAATATGTATCCGCTCATGAA
TTAATTCTTAGAAAAACTCATCGAGCATCAAATGAAACTGCAATTTATTCATATCAGGATTATCAATACC
ATATTTTTGAAAAAGCCGTTTCTGTAATGAAGGAGAAAACTCACCGAGGCAGTTCCATAGGATGGCAAGA
TCCTGGTATCGGTCTGCGATTCCGACTCGTCCAACATCAATACAACCTATTAATTTCCCCTCGTCAAAAA
TAAGGTTATCAAGTGAGAAATCACCATGAGTGACGACTGAATCCGGTGAGAATGGCAAAAGTTTATGCAT
TTCTTTCCAGACTTGTTCAACAGGCCAGCCATTACGCTCGTCATCAAAATCACTCGCATCAACCAAACCG
TTATTCATTCGTGATTGCGCCTGAGCGAGACGAAATACGCGATCGCTGTTAAAAGGACAATTACAAACAG
GAATCGAATGCAACCGGCGCAGGAACACTGCCAGCGCATCAACAATATTTTCACCTGAATCAGGATATTC
TTCTAATACCTGGAATGCTGTTTTCCCGGGGATCGCAGTGGTGAGTAACCATGCATCATCAGGAGTACGG
ATAAAATGCTTGATGGTCGGAAGAGGCATAAATTCCGTCAGCCAGTTTAGTCTGACCATCTCATCTGTAA
CATCATTGGCAACGCTACCTTTGCCATGTTTCAGAAACAACTCTGGCGCATCGGGCTTCCCATACAATCG
ATAGATTGTCGCACCTGATTGCCCGACATTATCGCGAGCCCATTTATACCCATATAAATCAGCATCCATG
TTGGAATTTAATCGCGGCCTAGAGCAAGACGTTTCCCGTTGAATATGGCTCATAACACCCCTTGTATTAC
TGTTTATGTAAGCAGACAGTTTTATTGTTCATGACCAAAATCCCTTAACGTGAGTTTTCGTTCCACTGAG
CGTCAGACCCCGTAGAAAAGATCAAAGGATCTTCTTGAGATCCTTTTTTTCTGCGCGTAATCTGCTGCTT
GCAAACAAAAAAACCACCGCTACCAGCGGTGGTTTGTTTGCCGGATCAAGAGCTACCAACTCTTTTTCCG
AAGGTAACTGGCTTCAGCAGAGCGCAGATACCAAATACTGTCCTTCTAGTGTAGCCGTAGTTAGGCCACC
ACTTCAAGAACTCTGTAGCACCGCCTACATACCTCGCTCTGCTAATCCTGTTACCAGTGGCTGCTGCCAG
TGGCGATAAGTCGTGTCTTACCGGGTTGGACTCAAGACGATAGTTACCGGATAAGGCGCAGCGGTCGGGC
TGAACGGGGGGTTCGTGCACACAGCCCAGCTTGGAGCGAACGACCTACACCGAACTGAGATACCTACAGC
GTGAGCTATGAGAAAGCGCCACGCTTCCCGAAGGGAGAAAGGCGGACAGGTATCCGGTAAGCGGCAGGGT
CGGAACAGGAGAGCGCACGAGGGAGCTTCCAGGGGGAAACGCCTGGTATCTTTATAGTCCTGTCGGGTTT
CGCCACCTCTGACTTGAGCGTCGATTTTTGTGATGCTCGTCAGGGGGGCGGAGCCTATGGAAAAACGCCA
GCAACGCGGCCTTTTTACGGTTCCTGGCCTTTTGCTGGCCTTTTGCTCACATGTTCTTTCCTGCGTTATC
CCCTGATTCTGTGGATAACCGTATTACCGCCTTTGAGTGAGCTGATACCGCTCGCCGCAGCCGAACGACC
GAGCGCAGCGAGTCAGTGAGCGAGGAAGCGGAAGAGCGCCTGATGCGGTATTTTCTCCTTACGCATCTGT
GCGGTATTTCACACCGCAATGGTGCACTCTCAGTACAATCTGCTCTGATGCCGCATAGTTAAGCCAGTAT
ACACTCCGCTATCGCTACGTGACTGGGTCATGGCTGCGCCCCGACACCCGCCAACACCCGCTGACGCGCC
CTGACGGGCTTGTCTGCTCCCGGCATCCGCTTACAGACAAGCTGTGACCGTCTCCGGGAGCTGCATGTGT
CAGAGGTTTTCACCGTCATCACCGAAACGCGCGAGGCAGCTGCGGTAAAGCTCATCAGCGTGGTCGTGAA
GCGATTCACAGATGTCTGCCTGTTCATCCGCGTCCAGCTCGTTGAGTTTCTCCAGAAGCGTTAATGTCTG
GCTTCTGATAAAGCGGGCCATGTTAAGGGCGGTTTTTTCCTGTTTGGTCACTGATGCCTCCGTGTAAGGG
GGATTTCTGTTCATGGGGGTAATGATACCGATGAAACGAGAGAGGATGCTCACGATACGGGTTACTGATG
ATGAACATGCCCGGTTACTGGAACGTTGTGAGGGTAAACAACTGGCGGTATGGATGCGGCGGGACCAGAG
AAAAATCACTCAGGGTCAATGCCAGCGCTTCGTTAATACAGATGTAGGTGTTCCACAGGGTAGCCAGCAG
CATCCTGCGATGCAGATCCGGAACATAATGGTGCAGGGCGCTGACTTCCGCGTTTCCAGACTTTACGAAA
CACGGAAACCGAAGACCATTCATGTTGTTGCTCAGGTCGCAGACGTTTTGCAGCAGCAGTCGCTTCACGT
TCGCTCGCGTATCGGTGATTCATTCTGCTAACCAGTAAGGCAACCCCGCCAGCCTAGCCGGGTCCTCAAC
GACAGGAGCACGATCATGCGCACCCGTGGGGCCGCCATGCCGGCGATAATGGCCTGCTTCTCGCCGAAAC
GTTTGGTGGCGGGACCAGTGACGAAGGCTTGAGCGAGGGCGTGCAAGATTCCGAATACCGCAAGCGACAG
GCCGATCATCGTCGCGCTCCAGCGAAAGCGGTCCTCGCCGAAAATGACCCAGAGCGCTGCCGGCACCTGT
CCTACGAGTTGCATGATAAAGAAGACAGTCATAAGTGCGGCGACGATAGTCATGCCCCGCGCCCACCGGA
AGGAGCTGACTGGGTTGAAGGCTCTCAAGGGCATCGGTCGAGATCCCGGTGCCTAATGAGTGAGCTAACT
TACATTAATTGCGTTGCGCTCACTGCCCGCTTTCCAGTCGGGAAACCTGTCGTGCCAGCTGCATTAATGA
ATCGGCCAACGCGCGGGGAGAGGCGGTTTGCGTATTGGGCGCCAGGGTGGTTTTTCTTTTCACCAGTGAG
ACGGGCAACAGCTGATTGCCCTTCACCGCCTGGCCCTGAGAGAGTTGCAGCAAGCGGTCCACGCTGGTTT
GCCCCAGCAGGCGAAAATCCTGTTTGATGGTGGTTAACGGCGGGATATAACATGAGCTGTCTTCGGTATC
GTCGTATCCCACTACCGAGATATCCGCACCAACGCGCAGCCCGGACTCGGTAATGGCGCGCATTGCGCCC
AGCGCCATCTGATCGTTGGCAACCAGCATCGCAGTGGGAACGATGCCCTCATTCAGCATTTGCATGGTTT
GTTGAAAACCGGACATGGCACTCCAGTCGCCTTCCCGTTCCGCTATCGGCTGAATTTGATTGCGAGTGAG
ATATTTATGCCAGCCAGCCAGACGCAGACGCGCCGAGACAGAACTTAATGGGCCCGCTAACAGCGCGATT
TGCTGGTGACCCAATGCGACCAGATGCTCCACGCCCAGTCGCGTACCGTCTTCATGGGAGAAAATAATAC
TGTTGATGGGTGTCTGGTCAGAGACATCAAGAAATAACGCCGGAACATTAGTGCAGGCAGCTTCCACAGC
AATGGCATCCTGGTCATCCAGCGGATAGTTAATGATCAGCCCACTGACGCGTTGCGCGAGAAGATTGTGC
ACCGCCGCTTTACAGGCTTCGACGCCGCTTCGTTCTACCATCGACACCACCACGCTGGCACCCAGTTGAT
CGGCGCGAGATTTAATCGCCGCGACAATTTGCGACGGCGCGTGCAGGGCCAGACTGGAGGTGGCAACGCC
AATCAGCAACGACTGTTTGCCCGCCAGTTGTTGTGCCACGCGGTTGGGAATGTAATTCAGCTCCGCCATC
GCCGCTTCCACTTTTTCCCGCGTTTTCGCAGAAACGTGGCTGGCCTGGTTCACCACGCGGGAAACGGTCT
GATAAGAGACACCGGCATACTCTGCGACATCGTATAACGTTACTGGTTTCACATTCACCACCCTGAATTG
ACTCTCTTCCGGGCGCTATCATGCCATACCGCGAAAGGTTTTGCGCCATTCGATGGTGTCCGGGATCTCG
ACGCTCTCCCTTATGCGACTCCTGCATTAGGAAGCAGCCCAGTAGTAGGTTGAGGCCGTTGAGCACCGCC
GCCGCAAGGAATGGTGCATG
