>Addgene plasmid #112255 | pET28a-SpyCatcher-mi3 | depositor partial sequence | sequence record 211555 | SpyCatcher-MI3
ATGGGTTCAAGTGATAGTGCTACCCATATTAAATTCTCAAAACGTGATGAGGACGGCAAAGAGTTAGCTG
GTGCAACTATGGAGTTGCGTGATTCATCTGGTAAAACTATTAGTACATGGATTTCAGATGGACAAGTGAA
AGATTTCTACCTGTATCCAGGAAAATATACATTTGTCGAAACCGCAGCACCAGACGGTTATGAGGTAGCA
ACTGCTATTACCTTTACAGTTAATGAGCAAGGTCAGGTTACTGTAAACGGCAAAGCAACTAAAGGTGACG
CTCATATTGGGGGCTCAGGGGGATCTGGCGGCTCTGGCGGTTCAATGAAAATGGAAGAGCTTTTCAAGAA
ACATAAGATTGTCGCAGTATTGCGCGCAAACAGCGTGGAGGAAGCGAAGAAAAAGGCTTTAGCAGTGTTC
TTGGGAGGGGTGCATCTTATAGAGATCACGTTCACAGTACCTGATGCGGATACTGTTATTAAGGAATTGT
CCTTCTTAAAGGAAATGGGGGCCATTATTGGTGCAGGGACAGTCACTTCCGTTGAGCAAGCCAGAAAAGC
TGTGGAAAGCGGAGCTGAATTTATAGTCTCCCCGCACTTGGACGAGGAGATCAGTCAATTTGCCAAAGAA
AAAGGGGTATTTTATATGCCAGGTGTAATGACACCTACCGAGTTAGTGAAAGCAATGAAGCTGGGTCACA
CTATATTAAAGTTGTTTCCGGGGGAAGTTGTAGGGCCACAATTCGTTAAGGCTATGAAAGGGCCATTCCC
AAATGTTAAATTCGTTCCTACTGGTGGTGTAAATCTTGACAATGTCTGTGAGTGGTTTAAAGCCGGTGTC
CTTGCCGTAGGAGTCGGATCGGCACTGGTTAAGGGAACGCCCGTGGAGGTAGCGGAGAAGGCTAAGGCTT
TCGTGGAAAAAATTCGTGGCTGTACAGAAGGTTCTGGCGAGCCTGAGGCTTAA
